Addgene plasmid #79029: pDONR221-OSF-TRIM5-21R(1-300)
Purpose: Gateway entry vector for cloning and propagation in DH5alpha
Depositing lab: Wesley Sundquist. Depositing organization: University of Utah. Publication: Primate TRIM5 proteins form hexagonal nets on HIV-1 capsids. Li YL, Chandrasekaran V, Carter SD, Woodward CL, Christensen DE, Dryden KA, Pornillos O, Yeager M, Ganser-Pornillos BK, Jensen GJ, Sundquist WI. Elife. 2016 Jun 2;5. pii: e16269. doi: 10.7554/eLife.16269. PubMed 27253068.
Backbone
  Vector backbone: pDONR221
  Backbone manufacturer: Invitrogen
  Backbone size w/o insert (bp): 4762
  Total vector size (bp): 3623
  Modifications to backbone: The ccdB cassette in the backbone was replaced with the insert
  Vector type: Insect Expression
Growth in bacteria
  Bacterial resistance: Kanamycin, 50 μg/mL
  Growth temperature: 37°C
  Growth strain: DH5alpha
  Copy number: High Copy
Gene/Insert
  Gene/Insert name: TRIM5-21R (1-300) (alt name: TRIM5-21R (deltaSPRY)(1-300))
  Species: Synthetic
  Insert size (bp): 1050
  Promoter: T7
  Tag / fusion protein: OneSTrEP-FLAG (N terminal on insert)
  Cloning method: Gateway Cloning
  Sequencing primers: 5′ GTTTTCCCAGTCACGAC; 3′ CAGGAAACAGCTATGAC
Terms and licenses: Academic/Nonprofit Terms; Industry Terms: Not Available to Industry
How to cite: pDONR221-OSF-TRIM5-21R(1-300) was a gift from Wesley Sundquist (Addgene plasmid # 79029 ; http://n2t.net/addgene:79029 ; RRID:Addgene_79029)
