[The description below was written by a language model from this plasmid's Addgene catalogue record and pLannotate feature annotations shown in this document.]
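Description:
pDONR221-OSF-TRIM5-21R(1-300) is a Gateway entry clone built on the Invitrogen pDONR221 backbone, in which the ccdB counter-selection cassette has been replaced by the insert. It is meant for cloning and propagation in E. coli rather than for expression in its own right. It carries a high-copy ColE1/pUC-type origin and a kanamycin resistance gene (aph(3')-Ia). rrnB T1 and T2 terminators lie upstream of the cloning region and insulate it from read-through transcription. The catalogue classes it as an insect expression vector, which presumably reflects the intended destination after LR transfer, since no insect promoter is annotated here.

The payload lies between attL1 and attL2, the sites that LR Clonase uses to move the cassette into an attR destination vector. It encodes an N-terminal OneSTrEP-FLAG tag (two Strep-Tag II motifs followed by a FLAG epitope) for Strep-Tactin affinity purification and immunodetection, fused to TRIM5-21R. This insert is listed as synthetic, and its coding region matches rhesus macaque TRIM5, a retroviral capsid-binding restriction factor. The catalogue describes a SPRY-deleted truncation covering residues 1-300. The associated study concerns assembly of TRIM5 proteins into hexagonal nets on HIV-1 capsids. The T7 promoter named in the record sits outside attL2 and points back toward the insert on the opposite strand, so it is a backbone element and does not drive sense expression.

The sources disagree on size. The catalogue gives a 1050 bp insert and a 3623 bp total, whereas the annotated sequence record is 4,211 nt, has a slightly different name (OSFP), and shows a TRIM5 match of about 1.5 kb, longer than a 1-300 truncation would need. The insert's extent should therefore be checked against the sequence.
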