Features (pLannotate 1.2.2; 13 found; start..end, strand, type, name):
    121..213     +  CDS            lacI (fragment): lac repressor; lacI; The lac repressor binds to the lac operator to inhibit transcription in E. coli. This inhibition can be relieved by adding lactose or isopropyl-β-D-thiogalactopyranoside (IPTG).
    268..295     -  terminator     rrnB T2 terminator: transcription terminator T2 from the E. coli rrnB gene
    427..470     +  terminator     rrnB T1 terminator: Escherichia coli rrnB; transcription terminator T1 from the E. coli rrnB gene
    517..553     -  CDS            lacZα (fragment): LacZα fragment of β-galactosidase; lacZ fragment
    569..668     +  protein_bind   attL1: mutant version of attL; recombination site for the Gateway® LR reaction LR Clonase™
    703..722     +  CDS            Strep-Tag II (fragment): peptide that binds Strep-Tactin®, an engineered form of streptavidin
    763..785     +  CDS            Strep-Tag II (fragment): peptide that binds Strep-Tactin®, an engineered form of streptavidin
    793..816     +  CDS            FLAG: FLAG® epitope tag, followed by an enterokinase cleavage site
    856..2331    +  CDS            TRIM5: TRIM5_MACMU - Experimental evidence at protein level: Swiss-Prot protein existence level 1. Capsid-specific restriction factor that prevents infection from non-host-adapted retroviruses. Blocks viral replication early in the life cycle, after viral entry but before reverse transcription. In addition to acting as a capsid-specific restriction factor, also acts as a pattern recognition receptor that activates innate immune signaling in response to the retroviral capsid lattice. Binding to the viral capsid triggers its E3 ubiquitin ligase activity, and in concert with the heterodimeric ubiquitin
   2336..2435    -  protein_bind   attL2: mutant version of attL; recombination site for the Gateway® LR reaction LR Clonase™
   2453..2471    -  promoter       T7 promoter: promoter for bacteriophage T7 RNA polymerase
   2605..3414    +  CDS            KanR: aminoglycoside phosphotransferase; aph(3')-Ia; confers resistance to kanamycin in bacteria or G418 (Geneticin®) in eukaryotes
   3561..4149    +  rep_origin     ori: high-copy-number ColE1/pMB1/pBR322/pUC origin of replication
>Addgene plasmid #79029 | pDONR221-OSF-TRIM5-21R(1-300) | depositor full sequence | sequence record 147832 | pDONR221-OSFP-TRIM5-21R(1-300)
CTTTCCTGCGTTATCCCCTGATTCTGTGGATAACCGTATTACCGCCTTTGAGTGAGCTGATACCGCTCGC
CGCAGCCGAACGACCGAGCGCAGCGAGTCAGTGAGCGAGGAAGCGGAAGAGCGCCCAATACGCAAACCGC
CTCTCCCCGCGCGTTGGCCGATTCATTAATGCAGCTGGCACGACAGGTTTCCCGACTGGAAAGCGGGCAG
TGAGCGCAACGCAATTAATACGCGTACCGCTAGCCAGGAAGAGTTTGTAGAAACGCAAAAAGGCCATCCG
TCAGGATGGCCTTCTGCTTAGTTTGATGCCTGGCAGTTTATGGCGGGCGTCCTGCCCGCCACCCTCCGGG
CCGTTGCTTCACAACGTTCAAATCCGCTCCCGGCGGATTTGTCCTACTCAGGAGAGCGTTCACCGACAAA
CAACAGATAAAACGAAAGGCCCAGTCTTCCGACTGAGCCTTTCGTTTTATTTGATGCCTGGCAGTTCCCT
ACTCTCGCGTTAACGCTAGCATGGATGTTTTCCCAGTCACGACGTTGTAAAACGACGGCCAGTCTTAAGC
TCGGGCCCCAAATAATGATTTTATTTTGACTGATAGTGACCTGTTCGTTGCAACAAATTGATGAGCAATG
CTTTTTTATAATGCCAACTTTGTACAAAAAAGCAGGCTTCCGATCGACGGTATCGATGCCACCATGGCTA
GCTGGAGCCACCCGCAGTTCGAGAAAGGTGGAGGTGCCCGAGGTGGATCGGGAGGTGGATCGTGGAGCCA
CCCGCAGTTCGAAAAAGGATTCGATTACAAGGATGACGATGACAAGGGTACAAGATCTCCGCTGGAAGTC
CTGTTCCAGGGCCCTATGGCTTCAGCAGCACGCTTGACAATGATGTGGGAGGAGGTCACATGCCCTATCT
GCCTGGACCCCTTCGTGGAGCCTGTGAGCATCGAGTGTGGCCACAGCTTCTGCCAGGAATGCATCTCTCA
GGTTGGGAAAGGTGGGGGCAGCGTCTGTCCTGTGTGCCGGATCAGTTACCAGCCTGAGAACATACAGCCT
AATCGGCATGTAGCCAACATAGTGGAGAAGCTCAGGGAGGTCAAGTTGAGCCCAGAAGAGGGACAGAAGG
TTGATCACTGTGCACGCCATGGAGAGAAACTCCTACTCTTCTGTCAGGAGGACAGCAAGGTCATTTGCTG
GCTTTGTGAGCGGTCTCAGGAGCACCGTGGTCACCACACTTTCCTCATGGAGGAGGTTGCCCAGGAGTAC
CATGTGAAGCTCCAGACAGCTCTGGAGATGCTGAGGCAGAAGCAGCAGGAAGCTGAAAAGTTGGAAGCTG
ACATCAGAGAAGAGAAAGCTTCCTGGAAGATTCAAATAGACTACGACAAAACCAACGTCTCGGCAGATTT
TGAGCAACTGAGAGAGATCCTGGACTGGGAGGAGAGCAATGAGCTGCAGAACCTGGAGAAGGAGGAAGAA
GACATTCTGAAAAGCCTTACGAAGTCTGAAACGGAGATGGTGCAGCAGACCCAGTACATGAGAGAGCTCA
TCTCAGAACTGGAGCATCGGTTGCAGGGGTCAATGATGGATCTACTGCAGGGTGTGGATGGCATCATTAA
AAGGATTGAGAACATGACCTTGAAGAAGCCAAAAACTTTTCACAAAAATCAAAGGAGAGTGTTTCGAGCT
CCTGATCTGAAAGGAATGCTAGACATGTTTAGAGAGCTAACAGATGCCCGACGCTACTGGTGAGATGTGA
CACTGGCTACAAACAACATTTCGCATGCTGTCATTGCTGAAGATAAGAGACAAGTGAGCTCTCGGAACCC
ACAGATAATGTATCAGGCACCAGGGACATTATTTACGTTTCCGTCACTCACGAATTTCAATTATTGTACT
GGCGTCCTGGGCTCCCAAAGTATCACATCAGGGAAGCATTACTGGGAGGTAGATGTGTCCAAGAAAAGTG
CTTGGATCCTGGGGGTATGTGCTGGCTTCCAATCCGATGCAATGTATAATATTGAACAAAATGAAAATTA
TCAACCTAAATATGGCTACTGGGTTATAGGGTTACAGGAAGGAGTTAAATATAGTGTTTTCCAGGATGGT
TCCTCACATACTCCTTTTGCTCCTTTCATTGTGCCCCTCTCTGTGATTATTTGTCCTGATCGTGTTGGAG
TTTTCGTAGACTATGAGGCTTGCACTGTCTCATTCTTCAATATCACAAACCATGGATTTCTCATCTATAA
GTTTTCTCAGTGTTCTTTTTCTAAGCCTGTATTTCCATATTTAAATCCCAGAAAATGTACAGTCCCCATG
ACTCTGTGCTCACCAAGCTCTTAGGACCCAGCTTTCTTGTACAAAGTTGGCATTATAAGAAAGCATTGCT
TATCAATTTGTTGCAACGAACAGGTCACTATCAGTCAAAATAAAATCATTATTTGCCATCCAGCTGATAT
CCCCTATAGTGAGTCGTATTACATGGTCATAGCTGTTTCCTGGCAGCTCTGGCCCGTGTCTCAAAATCTC
TGATGTTACATTGCACAAGATAAAATAATATCATCATGAACAATAAAACTGTCTGCTTACATAAACAGTA
ATACAAGGGGTGTTATGAGCCATATTCAACGGGAAACGTCGAGGCCGCGATTAAATTCCAACATGGATGC
TGATTTATATGGGTATAAATGGGCTCGCGATAATGTCGGGCAATCAGGTGCGACAATCTATCGCTTGTAT
GGGAAGCCCGATGCGCCAGAGTTGTTTCTGAAACATGGCAAAGGTAGCGTTGCCAATGATGTTACAGATG
AGATGGTCAGACTAAACTGGCTGACGGAATTTATGCCTCTTCCGACCATCAAGCATTTTATCCGTACTCC
TGATGATGCATGGTTACTCACCACTGCGATCCCCGGAAAAACAGCATTCCAGGTATTAGAAGAATATCCT
GATTCAGGTGAAAATATTGTTGATGCGCTGGCAGTGTTCCTGCGCCGGTTGCATTCGATTCCTGTTTGTA
ATTGTCCTTTTAACAGCGATCGCGTATTTCGTCTCGCTCAGGCGCAATCACGAATGAATAACGGTTTGGT
TGATGCGAGTGATTTTGATGACGAGCGTAATGGCTGGCCTGTTGAACAAGTCTGGAAAGAAATGCATAAA
CTTTTGCCATTCTCACCGGATTCAGTCGTCACTCATGGTGATTTCTCACTTGATAACCTTATTTTTGACG
AGGGGAAATTAATAGGTTGTATTGATGTTGGACGAGTCGGAATCGCAGACCGATACCAGGATCTTGCCAT
CCTATGGAACTGCCTCGGTGAGTTTTCTCCTTCATTACAGAAACGGCTTTTTCAAAAATATGGTATTGAT
AATCCTGATATGAATAAATTGCAGTTTCATTTGATGCTCGATGAGTTTTTCTAATCAGAATTGGTTAATT
GGTTGTAACACTGGCAGAGCATTACGCTGACTTGACGGGACGGCGCAAGCTCATGACCAAAATCCCTTAA
CGTGAGTTACGCGTCGTTCCACTGAGCGTCAGACCCCGTAGAAAAGATCAAAGGATCTTCTTGAGATCCT
TTTTTTCTGCGCGTAATCTGCTGCTTGCAAACAAAAAAACCACCGCTACCAGCGGTGGTTTGTTTGCCGG
ATCAAGAGCTACCAACTCTTTTTCCGAAGGTAACTGGCTTCAGCAGAGCGCAGATACCAAATACTGTTCT
TCTAGTGTAGCCGTAGTTAGGCCACCACTTCAAGAACTCTGTAGCACCGCCTACATACCTCGCTCTGCTA
ATCCTGTTACCAGTGGCTGCTGCCAGTGGCGATAAGTCGTGTCTTACCGGGTTGGACTCAAGACGATAGT
TACCGGATAAGGCGCAGCGGTCGGGCTGAACGGGGGGTTCGTGCACACAGCCCAGCTTGGAGCGAACGAC
CTACACCGAACTGAGATACCTACAGCGTGAGCTATGAGAAAGCGCCACGCTTCCCGAAGGGAGAAAGGCG
GACAGGTATCCGGTAAGCGGCAGGGTCGGAACAGGAGAGCGCACGAGGGAGCTTCCAGGGGGAAACGCCT
GGTATCTTTATAGTCCTGTCGGGTTTCGCCACCTCTGACTTGAGCGTCGATTTTTGTGATGCTCGTCAGG
GGGGCGGAGCCTATGGAAAAACGCCAGCAACGCGGCCTTTTTACGGTTCCTGGCCTTTTGCTGGCCTTTT
GCTCACATGTT
