>Addgene plasmid #79029 | pDONR221-OSF-TRIM5-21R(1-300) | addgene partial sequence | sequence record 151838 | M13-F20 5'-TGTAAAACGACGGCCAGT-3'
TTTTGACTGATAGTGACCTGTTCGTTGCAACAAATTGATGAGCAATGCTTTTTTATAATGCCAACTTTGT
ACAAAAAAGCAGGCTTCCGATCGACGGTATCGATGCCACCATGGCTAGCTGGAGCCACCCGCAGTTCGAG
AAAGGTGGAGGTGCCCGAGGTGGATCGGGAGGTGGATCGTGGAGCCACCCGCAGTTCGAAAAAGGATTCG
ATTACAAGGATGACGATGACAAGGGTACAAGATCTCCGCTGGAAGTCCTGTTCCAGGGCCCTATGGCTTC
AGCAGCACGCTTGACAATGATGTGGGAGGAGGTCACATGCCCTATCTGCCTGGACCCCTTCGTGGAGCCT
GTGAGCATCGAGTGTGGCCACAGCTTCTGCCAGGAATGCATCTCTCAGGTTGGGAAAGGTGGGGGCAGCG
TCTGTCCTGTGTGCCGGATCAGTTACCAGCCTGAGAACATACAGCCTAATCGGCATGTAGCCAACATAGT
GGAGAAGCTCAGGGAGGTCAAGTTGAGCCCAGAAGAGGGACAGAAGGTTGATCACTGTGCACGCCATGGA
GAGAAACTCCTACTCTTCTGTCAGGAGGACAGCAAGGTCATTTGCTGGCTTTGTGAGCGGTCTCAGGAGC
ACCGTGGTCACCACACTTTCCTCATGGAGGAGGTTGCCCAGGAGTACCATGTGAAGCTCCAGACAGCTCT
GGAGATGCTGAGGCAGAAGCAGCAGGAAGCTGAAAAGTTGGAAGCTGACATCAGAGAAGAGAAAGCTTCC
TGGAAGATTCAAATAGACTACGACAAAACCAACGTCTCGGCAGATTTTGAGCAACTGAGAGAGATCCTGG
ACTGGGAGGAGAGCAATGAGCTGCAGAACCTGGAGAAGGAGGAAGAA
