>Addgene plasmid #79029 | pDONR221-OSF-TRIM5-21R(1-300) | addgene partial sequence | sequence record 151839 | T7 5'-TAATACGACTCACTATAGGG-3'
ATAGTGACCTGTTCGTTGCAACAAATTGATAAGCAATGCTTTCTTATAATGCCAACTTTGTACAAGAAAG
CTGGGTCCTAAGAGCTTGGTGAGCACAGAGTCATGGGGACTGTACATTTTCTGGGATTTAAATATGGAAA
TACAGGCTTAGAAAAAGAACACTGAGAAAACTTATAGATGAGAAATCCATGGTTTGTGATATTGAAGAAT
GAGACAGTGCAAGCCTCATAGTCTACGAAAACTCCAACACGATCAGGACAAATAATCACAGAGAGGGGCA
CAATGAAAGGAGCAAAAGGAGTATGTGAGGAACCATCCTGGAAAACACTATATTTAACTCCTTCCTGTAA
CCCTATAACCCAGTAGCCATATTTAGGTTGATAATTTTCATTTTGTTCAATATTATACATTGCATCGGAT
TGGAAGCCAGCACATACCCCCAGGATCCAAGCACTTTTCTTGGACACATCTACCTCCCAGTAATGCTTCC
CTGATGTGATACTTTGGGAGCCCAGGACGCCAGTACAATAATTGAAATTCGTGAGTGACGGAAACGTAAA
TAATGTCCCTGGTGCCTGATACATTATCTGTGGGTTCCGAGAGCTCACTTGTCTCTTATCTTCAGCAATG
ACAGCATGCGAAATGTTGTTTGTAGCCAGTGTCACATCTCACCAGTAGCGTCGGGCATCTGTTAGCTCTC
TAAACATGTCTAGCATTCCTTTCAGATCAGGAGCTCGAAACACTCTCCTTTGATTTTTGTGAAAAGTTTT
TGGCTTCTTCAAGGTCATGTTCTCAATCCTTTTA
